>Addgene plasmid #172358 | pCDH_ss-SBP-EGFP | addgene full sequence | sequence record 365852 | Addgene NGS Result
ACGCGTGTAGTCTTATGCAATACTCTTGTAGTCTTGCAACATGGTAACGATGAGTTAGCAACATGCCTTA
CAAGGAGAGAAAAAGCACCGTGCATGCCGATTGGTGGAAGTAAGGTGGTACGATCGTGCCTTATTAGGAA
GGCAACAGACGGGTCTGACATGGATTGGACGAACCACTGAATTGCCGCATTGCAGAGATATTGTATTTAA
GTGCCTAGCTCGATACATAAACGGGTCTCTCTGGTTAGACCAGATCTGAGCCTGGGAGCTCTCTGGCTAA
CTAGGGAACCCACTGCTTAAGCCTCAATAAAGCTTGCCTTGAGTGCTTCAAGTAGTGTGTGCCCGTCTGT
TGTGTGACTCTGGTAACTAGAGATCCCTCAGACCCTTTTAGTCAGTGTGGAAAATCTCTAGCAGTGGCGC
CCGAACAGGGACTTGAAAGCGAAAGGGAAACCAGAGGAGCTCTCTCGACGCAGGACTCGGCTTGCTGAAG
CGCGCACGGCAAGAGGCGAGGGGCGGCGACTGGTGAGTACGCCAAAAATTTTGACTAGCGGAGGCTAGAA
GGAGAGAGATGGGTGCGAGAGCGTCAGTATTAAGCGGGGGAGAATTAGATCGCGATGGGAAAAAATTCGG
TTAAGGCCAGGGGGAAAGAAAAAATATAAATTAAAACATATAGTATGGGCAAGCAGGGAGCTAGAACGAT
TCGCAGTTAATCCTGGCCTGTTAGAAACATCAGAAGGCTGTAGACAAATACTGGGACAGCTACAACCATC
CCTTCAGACAGGATCAGAAGAACTTAGATCATTATATAATACAGTAGCAACCCTCTATTGTGTGCATCAA
AGGATAGAGATAAAAGACACCAAGGAAGCTTTAGACAAGATAGAGGAAGAGCAAAACAAAAGTAAGACCA
CCGCACAGCAAGCGGCCACTGATCTTCAGACCTGGAGGAGGAGATATGAGGGACAATTGGAGAAGTGAAT
TATATAAATATAAAGTAGTAAAAATTGAACCATTAGGAGTAGCACCCACCAAGGCAAAGAGAAGAGTGGT
GCAGAGAGAAAAAAGAGCAGTGGGAATAGGAGCTTTGTTCCTTGGGTTCTTGGGAGCAGCAGGAAGCACT
ATGGGCGCAGCGTCAATGACGCTGACGGTACAGGCCAGACAATTATTGTCTGGTATAGTGCAGCAGCAGA
ACAATTTGCTGAGGGCTATTGAGGCGCAACAGCATCTGTTGCAACTCACAGTCTGGGGCATCAAGCAGCT
CCAGGCAAGAATCCTGGCTGTGGAAAGATACCTAAAGGATCAACAGCTCCTGGGGATTTGGGGTTGCTCT
GGAAAACTCATTTGCACCACTGCTGTGCCTTGGAATGCTAGTTGGAGTAATAAATCTCTGGAACAGATTT
GGAATCACACGACCTGGATGGAGTGGGACAGAGAAATTAACAATTACACAAGCTTAATACACTCCTTAAT
TGAAGAATCGCAAAACCAGCAAGAAAAGAATGAACAAGAATTATTGGAATTAGATAAATGGGCAAGTTTG
TGGAATTGGTTTAACATAACAAATTGGCTGTGGTATATAAAATTATTCATAATGATAGTAGGAGGCTTGG
TAGGTTTAAGAATAGTTTTTGCTGTACTTTCTATAGTGAATAGAGTTAGGCAGGGATATTCACCATTATC
GTTTCAGACCCACCTCCCAACCCCGAGGGGACCCGACAGGCCCGAAGGAATAGAAGAAGAAGGTGGAGAG
AGAGACAGAGACAGATCCATTCGATTAGTGAACGGATCTCGACGGTATCGGTTAACTTTTAAAAGAAAAG
GGGGGATTGGGGGGTACAGTGCAGGGGAAAGAATAGTAGACATAATAGCAACAGACATACAAACTAAAGA
ATTACAAAAACAAATTACAAAATTCAAAATTTTATCGATACTAGTATTATGCCCAGTACATGACCTTATG
GGACTTTCCTACTTGGCAGTACATCTACGTATTAGTCATCGCTATTACCATGGTGATGCGGTTTTGGCAG
TACATCAATGGGCGTGGATAGCGGTTTGACTCACGGGGATTTCCAAGTCTCCACCCCATTGACGTCAATG
GGAGTTTGTTTTGGCACCAAAATCAACGGGACTTTCCAAAATGTCGTAACAACTCCGCCCCATTGACGCA
AATGGGCGGTAGGCGTGTACGGTGGGAGGTTTATATAAGCAGAGCTCGTTTAGTGAACCGTCAGATCGCC
TGGAGACGCCATCCACGCTGTTTTGACCTCCATAGAAGATTCTAGAGCTAGCACCGGTGGATCCGGCGCG
CCATGTACAGGATGCAACTCCTGTCTTGCATTGCACTAAGTCTTGCACTTGTCACGAATTCCGACGAGAA
GACCACTGGTTGGCGAGGTGGACACGTTGTTGAAGGACTGGCTGGGGAACTTGAACAACTTCGTGCACGA
CTGGAGCATCACCCACAAGGTCAACGTGAACCACCTGCAGGTGTGAGCAAGGGCGAGGAGCTGTTCACCG
GGGTGGTGCCCATCCTGGTCGAGCTGGACGGCGACGTAAACGGCCACAAGTTCAGCGTGTCCGGCGAGGG
CGAGGGCGATGCCACCTACGGCAAGCTGACCCTGAAGTTCATCTGCACCACCGGCAAGCTGCCCGTGCCC
TGGCCCACCCTCGTGACCACCCTGACCTACGGCGTGCAGTGCTTCAGCCGCTACCCCGACCACATGAAGC
AGCACGACTTCTTCAAGTCCGCCATGCCCGAAGGCTACGTCCAGGAGCGCACCATCTTCTTCAAGGACGA
CGGCAACTACAAGACCCGCGCCGAGGTGAAGTTCGAGGGCGACACCCTGGTGAACCGCATCGAGCTGAAG
GGCATCGACTTCAAGGAGGACGGCAACATCCTGGGGCACAAGCTGGAGTACAACTACAACAGCCACAACG
TCTATATCATGGCCGACAAGCAGAAGAACGGCATCAAGGTGAACTTCAAGATCCGCCACAACATCGAGGA
CGGCAGCGTGCAGCTCGCCGACCACTACCAGCAGAACACCCCCATCGGCGACGGCCCCGTGCTGCTGCCC
GACAACCACTACCTGAGCACCCAGTCCGCCCTGAGCAAAGACCCCAACGAGAAGCGCGATCACATGGTCC
TGCTGGAGTTCGTGACCGCCGCCGGGATCACTCTCGGCATGGACGAGCTGTACAAGGGCCGGCCTTAAGG
CCTCGAGGGCCAATTAATTAAGCGGCCGCACTAGAGGAATTCCGCCCCTCTNCCCCCCCCCCCCTAACGT
TACTGGCCGAAGCCGCTTGGAATAAGGCCGGTGTGCGTTTGTCTATATGTTATTTTCCACCATATTGCCG
TCTTTTGGCAATGTGAGGGCCCGGAAACCTGGCCCTGTCTTCTTGACGAGCATTCCTAGGGGTCTTTCCC
CTCTCGCCAAAGGAATGCAAGGTCTGTTGAATGTCGTGAAGGAAGCAGTTCCTCTGGAAGCTTCTTGAAG
ACAAACAACGTCTGTAGCGACCCTTTGCAGGCAGCGGAACCCCCCACCTGGCGACAGGTGCCTCTGCGGC
CAAAAGCCACGTGTATAAGATACACCTGCAAAGGCGGCACAACCCCAGTGCCACGTTGTGAGTTGGATAG
TTGTGGAAAGAGTCAAATGGCTCTCCTCAAGCGTATTCAACAAGGGGCTGAAGGATGCCCAGAAGGTACC
CCATTGTATGGGATCTGATCTGGGGCCTCGGTGCACATGCTTTACATGTGTTTAGTCGAGGTTAAAAAAA
CGTCTAGGCCCCCCGAACCACGGGGACGTGGTTTTCCTTTGAAAAACACGATGATAAGCTTGCCACAACC
CGTACCAAAGATGGATAGATCCGGAAAGCCTGAACTCACCGCGACGTCTGTCGAGAAGTTTCTGATCGAA
AAGTTCGACAGCGTCTCCGACCTGATGCAGCTCTCGGAGGGCGAAGAATCTCGTGCTTTCAGCTTCGATG
TAGGAGGGCGTGGATATGTCCTGCGGGTAAATAGCTGCGCCGATGGTTTCTACAAAGATCGTTATGTTTA
TCGGCACTTTGCATCGGCCGCGCTCCCGATTCCGGAAGTGCTTGACATTGGGGAATTCAGCGAGAGCCTG
ACCTATTGCATCTCCCGCCGTGCACAGGGTGTCACGTTGCAAGACCTGCCTGAAACCGAACTGCCCGCTG
TTCTGCAGCCGGTCGCGGAGGCCATGGATGCGATCGCTGCGGCCGATCTTAGCCAGACGAGCGGGTTCGG
CCCATTCGGACCGCAAGGAATCGGTCAATACACTACATGGCGTGATTTCATATGCGCGATTGCTGATCCC
CATGTGTATCACTGGCAAACTGTGATGGACGACACCGTCAGTGCGTCCGTCGCGCAGGCTCTCGATGAGC
TGATGCTTTGGGCCGAGGACTGCCCCGAAGTCCGGCACCTCGTGCACGCGGATTTCGGCTCCAACAATGT
CCTGACGGACAATGGCCGCATAACAGCGGTCATTGACTGGAGCGAGGCGATGTTCGGGGATTCCCAATAC
GAGGTCGCCAACATCTTCTTCTGGAGGCCGTGGTTGGCTTGTATGGAGCAGCAGACGCGCTACTTCGAGC
GGAGGCATCCGGAGCTTGCAGGATCGCCGCGGCTCCGGGCGTATATGCTCCGCATTGGTCTTGACCAACT
CTATCAGAGCTTGGTTGACGGCAATTTCGATGATGCAGCTTGGGCGCAGGGTCGATGCGACGCAATCGTC
CGATCCGGAGCCGGGACTGTCGGGCGTACACAAATCGCCCGCAGAAGCGCGGCCGTCTGGACCGATGGCT
GTGTAGAAGTACTCGCCGATAGTGGAAACCGACGCCCCAGCACTCGTCCGAGGGCAAAGGAATAGGTCGA
CAATCAACCTCTGGATTACAAAATTTGTGAAAGATTGACTGGTATTCTTAACTATGTTGCTCCTTTTACG
CTATGTGGATACGCTGCTTTAATGCCTTTGTATCATGCTATTGCTTCCCGTATGGCTTTCATTTTCTCCT
CCTTGTATAAATCCTGGTTGCTGTCTCTTTATGAGGAGTTGTGGCCCGTTGTCAGGCAACGTGGCGTGGT
GTGCACTGTGTTTGCTGACGCAACCCCCACTGGTTGGGGCATTGCCACCACCTGTCAGCTCCTTTCCGGG
ACTTTCGCTTTCCCCCTCCCTATTGCCACGGCGGAACTCATCGCCGCCTGCCTTGCCCGCTGCTGGACAG
GGGCTCGGCTGTTGGGCACTGACAATTCCGTGGTGTTGTCGGGGAAATCATCGTCCTTTCCTTGGCTGCT
CGCCTGTGTTGCCACCTGGATTCTGCGCGGGACGTCCTTCTGCTACGTCCCTTCGGCCCTCAATCCAGCG
GACCTTCCTTCCCGCGGCCTGCTGCCGGCTCTGCGGCCTCTTCCGCGTCTTCGCCTTCGCCCTCAGACGA
GTCGGATCTCCCTTTGGGCCGCCTCCCCGCCTGGTACCTTTAAGACCAATGACTTACAAGGCAGCTGTAG
ATCTTAGCCACTTTTTAAAAGAAAAGGGGGGACTGGAAGGGCTAATTCACTCCCAACGAAGATAAGATCT
GCTTTTTGCTTGTACTGGGTCTCTCTGGTTAGACCAGATCTGAGCCTGGGAGCTCTCTGGCTAACTAGGG
AACCCACTGCTTAAGCCTCAATAAAGCTTGCCTTGAGTGCTTCAAGTAGTGTGTGCCCGTCTGTTGTGTG
ACTCTGGTAACTAGAGATCCCTCAGACCCTTTTAGTCAGTGTGGAAAATCTCTAGCAGTAGTAGTTCATG
TCATCTTATTATTCAGTATTTATAACTTGCAAAGAAATGAATATCAGAGAGTGAGAGGAACTTGTTTATT
GCAGCTTATAATGGTTACAAATAAAGCAATAGCATCACAAATTTCACAAATAAAGCATTTTTTTCACTGC
ATTCTAGTTGTGGTTTGTCCAAACTCATCAATGTATCTTATCATGTCTGGCTCTAGCTATCCCGCCCCTA
ACTCCGCCCATCCCGCCCCTAACTCCGCCCAGTTCCGCCCATTCTCCGCCCCATGGCTGACTAATTTTTT
TTATTTATGCAGAGGCCGAGGCCGCCTCGGCCTCTGAGCTATTCCAGAAGTAGTGAGGAGGCTTTTTTGG
AGGCCTAGACTTTTGCAGAGACCAAATTCGTAATCATGTCATAGCTGTTTCCTGTGTGAAATTGTTATCC
GCTCACAATTCCACACAACATACGAGCCGGAAGCATAAAGTGTAAAGCCTGGGGTGCCTAATGAGTGAGC
TAACTCACATTAATTGCGTTGCGCTCACTGCCCGCTTTCCAGTCGGGAAACCTGTCGTGCCAGCTGCATT
AATGAATCGGCCAACGCGCGGGGAGAGGCGGTTTGCGTATTGGGCGCTCTTCCGCTTCCTCGCTCACTGA
CTCGCTGCGCTCGGTCGTTCGGCTGCGGCGAGCGGTATCAGCTCACTCAAAGGCGGTAATACGGTTATCC
ACAGAATCAGGGGATAACGCAGGAAAGAACATGTGAGCAAAAGGCCAGCAAAAGGCCAGGAACCGTAAAA
AGGCCGCGTTGCTGGCGTTTTTCCATAGGCTCCGCCCCCCTGACGAGCATCACAAAAATCGACGCTCAAG
TCAGAGGTGGCGAAACCCGACAGGACTATAAAGATACCAGGCGTTTCCCCCTGGAAGCTCCCTCGTGCGC
TCTCCTGTTCCGACCCTGCCGCTTACCGGATACCTGTCCGCCTTTCTCCCTTCGGGAAGCGTGGCGCTTT
CTCATAGCTCACGCTGTAGGTATCTCAGTTCGGTGTAGGTCGTTCGCTCCAAGCTGGGCTGTGTGCACGA
ACCCCCCGTTCAGCCCGACCGCTGCGCCTTATCCGGTAACTATCGTCTTGAGTCCAACCCGGTAAGACAC
GACTTATCGCCACTGGCAGCAGCCACTGGTAACAGGATTAGCAGAGCGAGGTATGTAGGCGGTGCTACAG
AGTTCTTGAAGTGGTGGCCTAACTACGGCTACACTAGAAGAACAGTATTTGGTATCTGCGCTCTGCTGAA
GCCAGTTACCTTCGGAAAAAGAGTTGGTAGCTCTTGATCCGGCAAACAAACCACCGCTGGTAGCGGTGGT
TTTTTTGTTTGCAAGCAGCAGATTACGCGCAGAAAAAAAGGATCTCAAGAAGATCCTTTGATCTTTTCTA
CGGGGTCTGACGCTCAGTGGAACGAAAACTCACGTTAAGGGATTTTGGTCATGAGATTATCAAAAAGGAT
CTTCACCTAGATCCTTTTAAATTAAAAATGAAGTTTTAAATCAATCTAAAGTATATATGAGTAAACTTGG
TCTGACAGTTACCAATGCTTAATCAGTGAGGCACCTATCTCAGCGATCTGTCTATTTCGTTCATCCATAG
TTGCCTGACTCCCCGTCGTGTAGATAACTACGATACGGGAGGGCTTACCATCTGGCCCCAGTGCTGCAAT
GATACCGCGAGACCCACGCTCACCGGCTCCAGATTTATCAGCAATAAACCAGCCAGCCGGAAGGGCCGAG
CGCAGAAGTGGTCCTGCAACTTTATCCGCCTCCATCCAGTCTATTAATTGTTGCCGGGAAGCTAGAGTAA
GTAGTTCGCCAGTTAATAGTTTGCGCAACGTTGTTGCCATTGCTACAGGCATCGTGGTGTCACGCTCGTC
GTTTGGTATGGCTTCATTCAGCTCCGGTTCCCAACGATCAAGGCGAGTTACATGATCCCCCATGTTGTGC
AAAAAAGCGGTTAGCTCCTTCGGTCCTCCGATCGTTGTCAGAAGTAAGTTGGCCGCAGTGTTATCACTCA
TGGTTATGGCAGCACTGCATAATTCTCTTACTGTCATGCCATCCGTAAGATGCTTTTCTGTGACTGGTGA
GTACTCAACCAAGTCATTCTGAGAATAGTGTATGCGGCGACCGAGTTGCTCTTGCCCGGCGTCAATACGG
GATAATACCGCGCCACATAGCAGAACTTTAAAAGTGCTCATCATTGGAAAACGTTCTTCGGGGCGAAAAC
TCTCAAGGATCTTACCGCTGTTGAGATCCAGTTCGATGTAACCCACTCGTGCACCCAACTGATCTTCAGC
ATCTTTTACTTTCACCAGCGTTTCTGGGTGAGCAAAAACAGGAAGGCAAAATGCCGCAAAAAAGGGAATA
AGGGCGACACGGAAATGTTGAATACTCATACTCTTCCTTTTTCAATATTATTGAAGCATTTATCAGGGTT
ATTGTCTCATGAGCGGATACATATTTGAATGTATTTAGAAAAATAAACAAATAGGGGTTCCGCGCACATT
TCCCCGAAAAGTGCCACCTGACGTCTAAGAAACCATTATTATCATGACATTAACCTATAAAAATAGGCGT
ATCACGAGGCCCTTTCGTCTCGCGCGTTTCGGTGATGACGGTGAAAACCTCTGACACATGCAGCTCCCGG
AGACGGTCACAGCTTGTCTGTAAGCGGATGCCGGGAGCAGACAAGCCCGTCAGGGCGCGTCAGCGGGTGT
TGGCGGGTGTCGGGGCTGGCTTAACTATGCGGCATCAGAGCAGATTGTACTGAGAGTGCACCATATGCGG
TGTGAAATACCGCACAGATGCGTAAGGAGAAAATACCGCATCAGGCGCCATTCGCCATTCAGGCTGCGCA
ACTGTTGGGAAGGGCGATCGGTGCGGGCCTCTTCGCTATTACGCCAGCTGGCGAAAGGGGGATGTGCTGC
AAGGCGATTAAGTTGGGTAACGCCAGGGTTTTCCCAGTCACGACGTTGTAAAACGACGGCCAGTGCCAAG
CTG
Features (pLannotate 1.2.2; 28 found; start..end, strand, type, name):
      6..232     +  promoter       RSV promoter: Rous sarcoma virus enhancer/promoter
    233..413     +  LTR            5' LTR (truncated): truncated 5' long terminal repeat (LTR) from HIV-1
    460..585     +  misc_feature   HIV-1 Ψ: packaging signal of human immunodeficiency virus type 1
    569..907     +  CDS            HIV-1 gag (fragment): gag protein from human immunodeficiency virus 1; gag
   1078..1311    +  misc_feature   RRE: The Rev response element (RRE) of HIV-1 allows for Rev-dependent mRNA export from the nucleus to the cytoplasm.
   1688..1788    +  CDS            Rev (fragment): human immunodeficiency virus 1 (HIV-1) Rev protein; rev; enhances nuclear export of unspliced and incompletely spliced viral mRNAs
   1807..1923    +  misc_feature   cPPT/CTS: central polypurine tract and central termination sequence of HIV-1
   1936..2012    +  enhancer       CMV enhancer (fragment): human cytomegalovirus immediate early enhancer
   2013..2216    +  promoter       CMV promoter: human cytomegalovirus (CMV) immediate early promoter
   2313..2371    +  sig_peptide    IL-2 signal sequence: human interleukin-2 signal sequence
   2493..3206    +  CDS            EGFP: EGFP is a basic (constitutively fluorescent) green fluorescent protein published in 1996, derived from Aequorea victoria. It is reported to be a rapidly-maturing weak dimer with moderate acid sensitivity.
   3375..3837    +  misc_feature   IRES: internal ribosome entry site (IRES) of the encephalomyocarditis virus (EMCV)
   3875..4895    +  CDS            HygR (fragment): aminoglycoside phosphotransferase from E. coli; aph(4)-Ia; confers resistance to hygromycin
   4902..5490    +  misc_feature   WPRE: woodchuck hepatitis virus posttranscriptional regulatory element
   5485..5592    +  CDS            nef (fragment): NEF_SIVS4 - Experimental evidence at protein level: Swiss-Prot protein existence level 1. Interferes with TCR signaling from the cell membrane. Interacts with CD247/TCRZ (TCR zeta chain) and exert potent down- regulation of cell surface TCR/CD3 complexes. From Simian immunodeficiency virus (isolate F236/smH4) (SIV-sm) (Simian immunodeficiency virus sooty mangabey monkey).
   5617..5797    +  LTR            5' LTR (truncated): truncated 5' long terminal repeat (LTR) from HIV-1
   5869..5990    +  polyA_signal   SV40 poly(A) signal: SV40 polyadenylation signal
   6030..6165    +  rep_origin     SV40 ori: SV40 origin of replication
   6222..6238    -  protein_bind   lac operator: The lac repressor binds to the lac operator to inhibit transcription in E. coli. This inhibition can be relieved by adding lactose or isopropyl-β-D-thiogalactopyranoside (IPTG). lac repressor encoded by lacI
   6246..6276    -  promoter       lac promoter: promoter for the E. coli lac operon
   6291..6312    -  protein_bind   CAP binding site: CAP binding activates transcription in the presence of cAMP. E. coli catabolite activator protein
   6325..6417    -  CDS            lacI (fragment): lac repressor; lacI; The lac repressor binds to the lac operator to inhibit transcription in E. coli. This inhibition can be relieved by adding lactose or isopropyl-β-D-thiogalactopyranoside (IPTG).
   6600..7188    -  rep_origin     ori: high-copy-number ColE1/pMB1/pBR322/pUC origin of replication
   7359..8219    -  CDS            AmpR: β-lactamase; bla; confers resistance to ampicillin, carbenicillin, and related antibiotics
   8220..8324    -  promoter       AmpR promoter: bla
   8419..8454    +  CDS            rop (fragment): Rop protein, which maintains plasmids at low copy number; rop
   8556..8655    +  misc_feature   bom (fragment): basis of mobility region from pBR322
   8661..8815    -  CDS            lacZα (fragment): LacZα fragment of β-galactosidase; lacZ fragment
