[The description below was written by a language model from this plasmid's Addgene catalogue record and pLannotate feature annotations shown in this document.]
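Description:
pCDH_ss-SBP-EGFP is a third-generation-style HIV-1 lentiviral transfer plasmid for mammalian expression, built on a modified pCDH-CMV-MCS backbone. In bacteria it is maintained through a high-copy ColE1/pUC-type origin and ampicillin resistance. The viral portion begins with an RSV promoter fused to a truncated 5' LTR, which drives genomic RNA production in packaging cells. This is followed by the Ψ packaging signal with a gag fragment, the Rev response element for nuclear export, and the cPPT/CTS. A WPRE, a truncated 3' LTR and an SV40 polyadenylation signal close the cassette, and an SV40 origin lies just downstream.

The payload is transcribed from a CMV promoter and encodes a short human ER-import signal sequence, annotated in the sequence as the interleukin-2 signal peptide, fused at its C terminus to a streptavidin-binding peptide (SBP) and EGFP. The SBP segment is not annotated separately, but the gap between the signal peptide and EGFP is consistent with its position. According to the record, the original EF1 promoter and puromycin cassette were removed. An EMCV IRES and a hygromycin resistance gene were placed after EGFP, so reporter and selection marker are translated from a single CMV transcript and hygromycin selects for stably transduced cells.

The construct serves as a fluorescent cargo reporter for conventional protein secretion. The depositor notes that it must be paired with a companion plasmid expressing a streptavidin-KDEL fusion. From general knowledge of such retention systems, ER-resident streptavidin holds the SBP-tagged cargo until biotin releases it, allowing synchronized trafficking to be imaged. The associated work used this approach to identify pharmacological inhibitors of secretion.
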