Addgene plasmid #172358: pCDH_ss-SBP-EGFP
Purpose: Reporter to monitoring a streptavidin-binding peptide trafficking
Depositing lab: Guido Kroemer. Depositing organization: Institut Gustave Roussy. Publication: Identification of pharmacological inhibitors of conventional protein secretion. Zhao L, Liu P, Boncompain G, Loos F, Lachkar S, Bezu L, Chen G, Zhou H, Perez F, Kepp O, Kroemer G. Sci Rep. 2018 Oct 8;8(1):14966. doi: 10.1038/s41598-018-33378-y. PubMed 30297865.
Backbone
  Vector backbone: pCDH-CMV-MCS-hygro
  Backbone manufacturer: system biosciences
  Backbone size w/o insert (bp): 8729
  Total vector size (bp): 8783
  Modifications to backbone: pCDH was modified to remove the EF1 promoter and the puromycin resistance cassette driven by EF1 promoter. An IRES and a hygromycin resistance cassette were introduced downstream of SBP-EGFP.
  Vector type: Mammalian Expression, Lentiviral
  Selectable markers: Hygromycin
Growth in bacteria
  Bacterial resistance: Ampicillin, 100 μg/mL
  Growth temperature: 37°C
  Growth strain: NEB Stable
  Copy number: High Copy
Gene/Insert
  Gene/Insert name: ER importing signal sequence (alt name: ss)
  Species: H. sapiens (human)
  Insert size (bp): 54
  Promoter: CMV
  Tag / fusion protein: SBP-EGFP (C terminal on insert)
  Cloning method: Ligation Independent Cloning
  Sequencing primers: 5′ AAATGTCGTAACAACTCCGC
Terms and licenses: Academic/Nonprofit Terms; Industry Terms: Not Available to Industry
Depositor comments: It has to be used in combinaison with pCDH_Str-KDEL_neomycin (ID 65307) to mimic the conventional protein secretion
How to cite: pCDH_ss-SBP-EGFP was a gift from Guido Kroemer (Addgene plasmid # 172358 ; http://n2t.net/addgene:172358 ; RRID:Addgene_172358)
